Addgene plasmid #65176: pYTK069
Purpose: Encodes ConR3 as a Type 5 part to be used in the Dueber YTK system
Depositing lab: John Dueber. Depositing organization: University of California, Berkeley. Publication: A Highly Characterized Yeast Toolkit for Modular, Multipart Assembly. Lee ME, DeLoache WC, Cervantes B, Dueber JE. ACS Synth Biol. 2015 Apr 14. 10.1021/sb500366v PubMed 25871405.
Backbone
  Vector backbone: pYTK001
  Vector type: Bacterial Expression
Growth in bacteria
  Bacterial resistance: Chloramphenicol, 25 μg/mL
  Growth temperature: 37°C
  Growth strain: DH10B
  Copy number: High Copy
Gene/Insert
  Gene/Insert name: ConR3
  Species: Synthetic
  Cloning method: Restriction Enzyme; 5′ cloning site BsmBI (destroyed during cloning); 3′ cloning site BsmBI (destroyed during cloning)
Terms and licenses: Academic/Nonprofit Terms; Industry Terms: Not Available to Industry
Depositor comments: Type 5 parts are 3' assembly connectors in the Duebery YTK. For more information, please visit the supplemental information in PMID:25871405.
How to cite: pYTK069 was a gift from John Dueber (Addgene plasmid # 65176 ; http://n2t.net/addgene:65176 ; RRID:Addgene_65176)
