[The description below was written by a language model from this plasmid's Addgene catalogue record and pLannotate feature annotations shown in this document.]
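Description:
pYTK069 is a small (about 1.8 kb) part-storage plasmid from the modular yeast toolkit (YTK) for multipart Golden Gate assembly. It is built on the toolkit's part entry vector pYTK001 and carries the synthetic sequence ConR3, catalogued as a Type 5 part. Although the repository lists the vector type as bacterial expression, the plasmid serves as an E. coli-maintained carrier for a DNA part rather than as an expression construct. It is propagated at high copy from a ColE1/pUC-type origin and selected with chloramphenicol. Resistance comes from the cat (chloramphenicol acetyltransferase) gene, which is driven by its native promoter and followed by a minimal lambda t0 terminator. These backbone elements are the only features annotated in the table. The ConR3 insert is not annotated, so its exact position and length are not stated in the record.

ConR3 was cloned into the entry vector through BsmBI sites that were destroyed in the process, as is usual for Type IIS cloning of a part into an entry vector. According to the depositor, Type 5 parts are the 3' assembly connectors of the system. They are short synthetic sequences placed at the downstream end of a transcriptional unit when parts of the different types are joined in a defined order. In hierarchical Golden Gate schemes of this kind, connectors generally define how completed cassettes are linked to one another in a later multigene assembly step, and the "R3" name suggests a specific right-hand position in that series. The record refers to the toolkit publication for those details. The plasmid is typically used as one component in one-pot assemblies that build yeast expression cassettes and multigene constructs.
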