Features (pLannotate 1.2.2; 4 found; start..end, strand, type, name):
    200..234     -  terminator     lambda t0 terminator: minimal transcription terminator from phage lambda (Scholtissek and Grosse, 1987)
    308..964     -  CDS            cat: CAT_ECOLX - Experimental evidence at protein level: Swiss-Prot protein existence level 1. This enzyme is an effector of chloramphenicol resistance in bacteria. From Escherichia coli. This protein is used as a marker in many commonly used cloning vectors, such as pACYC184.
    965..1062    -  promoter       cat promoter: promoter of the E. coli cat gene encoding chloramphenicol acetyltransferase
   1146..1734    +  rep_origin     ori: high-copy-number ColE1/pMB1/pBR322/pUC origin of replication
>Addgene plasmid #65176 | pYTK069 | depositor full sequence | sequence record 110229 | Full Sequence
TCGGTCTCAGCTGGTTCTGAGACGGCAGACCTAGACCACATGAGGCTGATGTAGGACAGCCACCAGTGGC
AGCTAATCAACACCGCAAGATGCCGATGCACGCTCATATCATCGTCGTCAGCCTGGTAGCCATTCGACAT
ACGGATCAGGGAACTCGAACCCAGTACACTAGTGCACTGCAGTACATGAGACCAGACCAATAAAAAACGC
CCGGCGGCAACCGAGCGTTCTGAACAAATCCAGATGGAGTTCTGAGGTCATTACTGGATCTATCAACAGG
AGTCCAAGCGAGCTCGATATCAAATTACGCCCCGCCCTGCCACTCATCGCAGTACTGTTGTAATTCATTA
AGCATTCTGCCGACATGGAAGCCATCACAAACGGCATGATGAACCTGAATCGCCAGCGGCATCAGCACCT
TGTCGCCTTGCGTATAATATTTGCCCATGGTGAAAACGGGGGCGAAGAAGTTGTCCATATTGGCCACGTT
TAAATCAAAACTGGTGAAACTCACCCAGGGATTGGCTGAAACGAAAAACATATTCTCAATAAACCCTTTA
GGGAAATAGGCCAGGTTTTCACCGTAACACGCCACATCTTGCGAATATATGTGTAGAAACTGCCGGAAAT
CGTCGTGGTATTCACTCCAGAGCGATGAAAACGTTTCAGTTTGCTCATGGAAAACGGTGTAACAAGGGTG
AACACTATCCCATATCACCAGCTCACCGTCTTTCATTGCCATACGAAATTCCGGATGAGCATTCATCAGG
CGGGCAAGAATGTGAATAAAGGCCGGATAAAACTTGTGCTTATTTTTCTTTACGGTCTTTAAAAAGGCCG
TAATATCCAGCTGAACGGTCTGGTTATAGGTACATTGAGCAACTGACTGAAATGCCTCAAAATGTTCTTT
ACGATGCCATTGGGATATATCAACGGTGGTATATCCAGTGATTTTTTTCTCCATTTTAGCTTCCTTAGCT
CCTGAAAATCTCGATAACTCAAAAAATACGCCCGGTAGTGATCTTATTTCATTATGGTGAAAGTTGGAAC
CTCTTACGTGCCCGATCAATCATGACCAAAATCCCTTAACGTGAGTTTTCGTTCCACTGAGCGTCAGACC
CCGTAGAAAAGATCAAAGGATCTTCTTGAGATCCTTTTTTTCTGCGCGTAATCTGCTGCTTGCAAACAAA
AAAACCACCGCTACCAGCGGTGGTTTGTTTGCCGGATCAAGAGCTACCAACTCTTTTTCCGAAGGTAACT
GGCTTCAGCAGAGCGCAGATACCAAATACTGTTCTTCTAGTGTAGCCGTAGTTAGGCCACCACTTCAAGA
ACTCTGTAGCACCGCCTACATACCTCGCTCTGCTAATCCTGTTACCAGTGGCTGCTGCCAGTGGCGATAA
GTCGTGTCTTACCGGGTTGGACTCAAGACGATAGTTACCGGATAAGGCGCAGCGGTCGGGCTGAACGGGG
GGTTCGTGCACACAGCCCAGCTTGGAGCGAACGACCTACACCGAACTGAGATACCTACAGCGTGAGCTAT
GAGAAAGCGCCACGCTTCCCGAAGGGAGAAAGGCGGACAGGTATCCGGTAAGCGGCAGGGTCGGAACAGG
AGAGCGCACGAGGGAGCTTCCAGGGGGAAACGCCTGGTATCTTTATAGTCCTGTCGGGTTTCGCCACCTC
TGACTTGAGCGTCGATTTTTGTGATGCTCGTCAGGGGGGCGGAGCCTATGGAAAAACGCCAGCAACGCGG
CCTTTTTACGGTTCCTGGCCTTTTGCTGGCCTTTTGCTCACATGTTCTTTCCTGCGTTATCCCCTGATTC
TGTGGATAACCGTAG
