>Addgene plasmid #65176 | pYTK069 | addgene partial sequence | sequence record 112742 | CAT-F 5'-GTTTGTGATGGCTTCCATGTC-3'
AGTGGCAGGGCGGGGCGTAATTTGATATCGAGCTCGCTTGGACTCCTGTTGATAGATCCAGTAATGACCT
CAGAACTCCATCTGGATTTGTTCAGAACGCTCGGTTGCCGCCGGGCGTTTTTTATTGGTCTGGTCTCATG
TACTGCAGTGCACTAGTGTACTGGGTTCGAGTTCCCTGATCCGTATGTCGAATGGCTACCAGGCTGACGA
CGATGATATGAGCGTGCATCGGCATCTTGCGGTGTTGATTAGCTGCCACTGGTGGCTGTCCTACATCAGC
CTCATGTGGTCTAGGTCTGCCGTCTCAGAACCAGCTGAGACCGACTACGGTTATCCACAGAATCAGGGGA
TAACGCAGGAAAGAACATGTGAGCAAAAGGCCAGCAAAAGGCCAGGAACCGTAAAAAGGCCGCGTTGCTG
GCGTTTTTCCATAGGCTCCGCCCCCCTGACGAGCATCACAAAAATCGACGCTCAAGTCAGAGGTGGCGAA
ACCCGACAGGACTATAAAGATACCAGGCGTTTCCCCCTGGAAGCTCCCTCGTGCGCTCTCCTGTTCCGAC
CCTGCCGCTTACCGGATACCTGTCCGCCTTTCTCCCTTCGGGAAGCGTGGCGCTTTCTCATAGCTCACGC
TGTAGGTATCTCAGTTCGGTGTAGGTCGTTCGCTCCAAGCTGGGCTGTGTGCACGAACCCCCCGTTCAGC
CCGACCGCTGCGCCTTATCCGGTAACTATCGTCTTGAGTCCAACCCGGTAAGACACGACTTATCGCCACT
GGCAGCAGCCACTGGTAACAGGATTAGCAGAGCGAGGTATGTAGGCGGTGCTACAGAGTTCTTGAAGTGG
TGGCCTAACTACGGCTACACTAGAAGAACAGTATTTGGTATCTGCGCTCT
