>Addgene plasmid #65176 | pYTK069 | addgene partial sequence | sequence record 218302 | pRS414-R 5'-CACCTCTGACTTGAGCGTCG-3'
GCCAGCAACGCGGCCTTTTTACGGTTCCTGGCCTTTTGCTGGCCTTTTGCTCACATGTTCTTTCCTGCGT
TATCCCCTGATTCTGTGGATAACCGTAGTCGGTCTCAGCTGGTTCTGAGACGGCAGACCTAGACCACATG
AGGCTGATGTAGGACAGCCACCAGTGGCAGCTAATCAACACCGCAAGATGCCGATGCACGCTCATATCAT
CGTCGTCAGCCTGGTAGCCATTCGACATACGGATCAGGGAACTCGAACCCAGTACACTAGTGCACTGCAG
TACATGAGACCAGACCAATAAAAAACGCCCGGCGGCAACCGAGCGTTCTGAACAAATCCAGATGGAGTTC
TGAGGTCATTACTGGATCTATCAACAGGAGTCCAAGCGAGCTCGATATCAAATTACGCCCCGCCCTGCCA
CTCATCGCAGTACTGTTGTAATTCATTAAGCATTCTGCCGACATGGAAGCCATCACAAACGGCATGATGA
ACCTGAATCGCCAGCGGCATCAGCACCTTGTCGCCTTGCGTATAATATTTGCCCATGGTGAAAACGGGGG
CGAAGAAGTTGTCCATATTGGCCACGTTTAAATCAAAACTGGTGAAACTCACCCAGGGATTGGCTGAAAC
GAAAAACATATTCTCAATAAACCCTTTAGGGAAATAGGCCAGGTTTTCACCGTAACACGCCACATCTTGC
GAATATATGTGTAGAAACTGCCGGAAATCGTCGTGGTATTCACTCCAGAGCGATGAAAACGTTTCAGTTT
GCTCATGGAAAACGGTGTAACAAGGGTGAACACTATCCCATATCACCAGCTCACCGTCTTTCATTGCCAT
ACGAAATTCCGGATGAGCATTCATCAGG
